Addgene plasmid #118672: pDEST 544-PHL2
Purpose: Bacterial overexpression
Depositing lab: Kristiina Himanen. Publication: Genomic and Phenomic Screens for Flower Related RING Type Ubiquitin E3 Ligases in Arabidopsis. Pavicic M, Mouhu K, Wang F, Bilicka M, Chovancek E, Himanen K. Front Plant Sci. 2017 Mar 28;8:416. doi: 10.3389/fpls.2017.00416. eCollection 2017. PubMed 28400782.
Backbone
  Vector backbone: pDEST 544
  Vector type: Bacterial Expression
Growth in bacteria
  Bacterial resistance: Ampicillin, 100 μg/mL
  Growth temperature: 37°C
  Growth strain: DH5alpha
  Copy number: Low Copy
Gene/Insert
  Gene/Insert name: PHL2
  Species: A. thaliana (mustard weed)
  Insert size (bp): 897
  Entrez Gene: AT3G24120 (a.k.a. AT3G24120)
  Promoter: T7
  Tag / fusion protein: His6-NusA (N terminal on insert)
  Cloning method: Gateway Cloning
Terms and licenses: Academic/Nonprofit Terms; Industry Terms: Not Available to Industry
Depositor comments: Our work is based on genomic approaches in Arabidopsis thaliana and groups of genes are presented in all of the following publications: Pavicic Mirko (2019). Multifaceted roles of RING-type ubiquitin E3 ligases: reverse phenomic approaches. http://urn.fi/URN:ISBN:978-951-51-5483-5 Pavicic M., Mouhu K., Wang F., Bilicka M., Chovancek E., & Himanen K. (2017). Genomic and phenomic screens for flower related RING type ubiquitin E3 ligases in Arabidopsis. Frontiers in Plant Science. doi.org/10.3389/fpls.2017.00416 Pavicic M., Wang F., Mouhu K., Himanen K. (2019). High throughput in vitro seed germination screen identified new ABA responsive RING-type ubiquitin E3 ligases in Arabidopsis thaliana. Plant Cell Tissue and Organ Culture. https://link.springer.com/article/10.1007/s11240-019-01700-9
How to cite: pDEST 544-PHL2 was a gift from Kristiina Himanen (Addgene plasmid # 118672 ; http://n2t.net/addgene:118672 ; RRID:Addgene_118672)
