[The description below was written by a language model from this plasmid's Addgene catalogue record and pLannotate feature annotations shown in this document.]
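Description:
pDEST 544-PHL2 is a bacterial expression plasmid of about 8 kb, made by Gateway recombination of the Arabidopsis thaliana PHL2 coding sequence (locus AT3G24120, insert recorded as 897 bp) into the pDEST 544 destination backbone. It is propagated in E. coli under ampicillin selection (β-lactamase with its own promoter). It replicates from a ColE1/pBR322-type origin that is accompanied by the bom region and the rop gene, which is consistent with the catalogue's low-copy designation. An f1 phage origin is also present, along with residual tetracycline-resistance fragments that appear to be nonfunctional remnants of the pBR322 lineage.

The expression cassette is a pET-style T7lac arrangement. A T7 promoter is followed by a lac operator and the T7 gene 10 ribosome binding site, and the plasmid carries its own lacI gene. Transcription is therefore repressed until induction with IPTG in a host that supplies T7 RNA polymerase. The open reading frame begins with a His6 tag and the highly soluble E. coli NusA protein, continues through the attB1 site into PHL2, and is followed by attB2. This yields an N-terminal His6-NusA-PHL2 fusion designed to improve solubility and allow metal-affinity purification. A short His-tag-like fragment is annotated downstream of attB2, but the record does not show whether it is translated. The rrnB T1/T2 terminators and a T7 terminator follow the cassette.

PHL2 is annotated as a transcriptional activator that acts redundantly with PHR1 in phosphate-starvation responses. The stated purpose is bacterial overexpression. The plasmid was deposited as part of a gene set associated with genomic screens of Arabidopsis RING-type ubiquitin E3 ligases, but the record does not describe the specific downstream assays.
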