Features (pLannotate 1.2.2; 26 found; start..end, strand, type, name):
     22..40      +  promoter       T7 promoter: promoter for bacteriophage T7 RNA polymerase
     41..65      +  protein_bind   lac operator: The lac repressor binds to the lac operator to inhibit transcription in E. coli. This inhibition can be relieved by adding lactose or isopropyl-β-D-thiogalactopyranoside (IPTG). lac repressor encoded by lacI
     80..102     +  RBS            RBS: efficient ribosome binding site from bacteriophage T7 gene 10 (Olins and Rangwala, 1989)
    119..136     +  CDS            7xHis (fragment): 6xHis affinity tag
    140..1624    +  CDS            NusA: transcription elongation protein (N utilization substance protein A); nusA; highly soluble in E. coli
   1634..1658    +  protein_bind   attB1: mutant version of attB; recombination site for the Gateway® BP reaction BP Clonase™
   1661..2545    +  CDS            PHL2: PHL2_ARATH - Experimental evidence at protein level: Swiss-Prot protein existence level 1. Transcriptional activator (PubMed:26586833). Acts redundantly with PHR1 as a key component of the central regulatory system controlling transcriptional responses to Pi starvation (PubMed:26586833). Binds in a sequence-specific manner to phosphate starvation-regulated promoters (PubMed:26586833). From Arabidopsis thaliana (Mouse-ear cress).
   2550..2574    -  protein_bind   attB2: mutant version of attB; recombination site for the Gateway® BP reaction BP Clonase™
   2584..2601    +  CDS            9xHis (fragment): 9xHis affinity tag
   2648..2763    +  ncRNA          5S rRNA: Accession: RF00001 - 5S ribosomal RNA
   2767..2853    +  terminator     rrnB T1 terminator: Escherichia coli rrnB; transcription terminator T1 from the E. coli rrnB gene
   2945..2972    +  terminator     rrnB T2 terminator: transcription terminator T2 from the E. coli rrnB gene
   2991..3030    +  promoter       AmpR promoter (fragment): bla
   3040..3087    +  terminator     T7 terminator: transcription terminator for bacteriophage T7 RNA polymerase
   3124..3579    +  rep_origin     f1 ori (sequence partly withheld): f1 bacteriophage origin of replication; arrow indicates direction of (+) strand synthesis
   3694..4554    -  CDS            AmpR: β-lactamase; bla; confers resistance to ampicillin, carbenicillin, and related antibiotics
   4555..4647    -  promoter       AmpR promoter: bla
   4728..5316    +  rep_origin     ori: high-copy-number ColE1/pMB1/pBR322/pUC origin of replication
   5502..5641    -  misc_feature   bom: basis of mobility region from pBR322
   5743..5934    -  CDS            rop: Rop protein, which maintains plasmids at low copy number; rop
   5951..6331    +  CDS            YPB1_ECOLX: Protein predicted: Swiss-Prot protein existence level 4. From Escherichia coli.
   6393..6457    -  CDS            TcR (fragment): tetracycline efflux protein; tet; confers resistance to tetracycline
   6472..6493    -  protein_bind   CAP binding site: CAP binding activates transcription in the presence of cAMP. E. coli catabolite activator protein
   6506..7588    -  CDS            lacI: lac repressor; lacI; The lac repressor binds to the lac operator to inhibit transcription in E. coli. This inhibition can be relieved by adding lactose or isopropyl-β-D-thiogalactopyranoside (IPTG).
   7589..7666    -  promoter       lacI promoter: lacI
   7674..7953    -  CDS            TcR (fragment): tetracycline efflux protein; tet; confers resistance to tetracycline
>Addgene plasmid #118672 | pDEST 544-PHL2 | addgene full sequence | sequence record 229700 | Addgene NGS Result
TCGATCTCGATCCCGCGAAATTAATACGACTCACTATAGGGGAATTGTGAGCGGATAACAATTCCCCTCT
AGAAATAATTTTGTTTAACTTTAAGAAGGAGATATACATATGGGATCCCATCACCATCACCATCACAGTA
TGAACAAAGAAATTTTGGCTGTAGTTGAAGCCGTATCCAATGAAAAGGCGCTACCTCGCGAGAAGATTTT
CGAAGCATTGGAAAGCGCGCTGGCGACAGCAACAAAGAAAAAATATGAACAAGAGATCGACGTCCGCGTA
CAGATCGATCGCAAAAGCGGTGATTTTGACACTTTCCGTCGCTGGTTAGTTGTTGATGAAGTCACCCAGC
CGACCAAGGAAATCACCCTTGAAGCCGCACGTTATGAAGATGAAAGCCTGAACCTGGGCGATTACGTTGA
AGATCAGATTGAGTCTGTTACCTTTGACCGTATCACTACCCAGACGGCAAAACAGGTTATCGTGCAGAAA
GTGCGTGAAGCCGAACGTGCGATGGTGGTTGATCAGTTCCGTGAACACGAAGGTGAAATCATCACCGGCG
TGGTGAAAAAAGTAAACCGCGACAACATCTCTCTGGATCTGGGCAACAACGCTGAAGCCGTGATCCTGCG
CGAAGATATGCTGCCGCGTGAAAACTTCCGCCCTGGCGACCGCGTTCGTGGCGTGCTCTATTCCGTTCGC
CCGGAAGCGCGTGGCGCGCAACTGTTCGTCACTCGTTCCAAGCCGGAAATGCTGATCGAACTGTTCCGTA
TTGAAGTGCCAGAAATCGGCGAAGAAGTGATTGAAATTAAAGCAGCGGCTCGCGATCCGGGTTCTCGTGC
GAAAATCGCGGTGAAAACCAACGATAAACGTATCGATCCGGTAGGTGCTTGCGTAGGTATGCGTGGCGCG
CGTGTTCAGGCGGTGTCTACTGAACTGGGTGGCGAGCGTATCGATATCGTCCTGTGGGATGATAACCCGG
CGCAGTTCGTGATTAACGCAATGGCACCGGCAGACGTTGCTTCTATCGTGGTGGATGAAGATAAACACAC
CATGGACATCGCCGTTGAAGCCGGTAATCTGGCGCAGGCGATTGGCCGTAACGGTCAGAACGTGCGTCTG
GCTTCGCAACTGAGCGGTTGGGAACTCAACGTGATGACCGTTGACGACCTGCAAGCTAAGCATCAGGCGG
AAGCGCACGCAGCGATCGACACCTTCACCAAATATCTCGACATCGACGAAGACTTCGCGACTGTTCTGGT
AGAAGAAGGCTTCTCGACGCTGGAAGAATTGGCCTATGTGCCGATGAAAGAGCTGTTGGAAATCGAAGGC
CTTGATGAGCCGACCGTTGAAGCACTGCGCGAGCGTGCTAAAAATGCACTGGCCACCATTGCACAGGCCC
AGGAAGAAAGCCTCGGTGATAACAAACCGGCTGACGATCTGCTGAACCTTGAAGGGGTAGATCGTGATTT
GGCATTCAAACTGGCCGCCCGTGGCGTTTGTACGCTGGAAGATCTCGCCGAACAGGGCATTGATGATCTG
GCTGATATCGAAGGGTTGACCGACGAAAAAGCCGGAGCACTGATTATGGCTGCCCGTAATATTTGCTGGT
TCGGTGACGAAGCGACTAGATCAACAAGTTTGTACAAAAAAGCAGGCTCTATGTACTCAGCGATTCGCTC
GCTTCCACTCGATGGTGGACACGTTGGTGGTGACTACCATGGACCTCTTGACGGAACCAATCTTCCCGGT
GACGCTTGTTTGGTTTTAACGACTGACCCTAAACCTCGTCTCCGGTGGACAACTGAGCTTCATGAGAGAT
TCGTTGACGCCGTTACTCAGCTCGGTGGTCCTGACAAAGCGACTCCCAAAACTATTATGAGAACAATGGG
AGTGAAGGGTCTCACTCTCTACCACCTCAAATCACATCTTCAGAAATTCCGCCTAGGGAGGCAAGCTGGC
AAAGAATCAACTGAGAACTCTAAAGATGCTTCTTGTGTAGGGGAGAGTCAGGACACAGGTTCATCTTCGA
CATCATCAATGAGAATGGCGCAGCAGGAGCAGAACGAGGGTTACCAAGTCACCGAAGCTCTACGTGCTCA
GATGGAAGTCCAAAGAAGACTACACGATCAATTGGAGGTGCAACGGAGGCTCCAGCTGAGGATAGAGGCA
CAAGGAAAATACCTGCAATCGATTCTTGAAAAAGCTTGCAAGGCCTTTGACGAGCAAGCTGCTACTTTTG
CTGGACTTGAGGCTGCTAGGGAAGAGCTATCAGAGCTAGCCATCAAAGTCTCCAATAGCTCTCAAGGAAC
ATCAGTCCCGTACTTCGATGCAACAAAGATGATGATGATGCCATCGTTGTCAGAGCTTGCAGTAGCAATA
GACAACAAAAACAACATCACAACCAACTGTTCAGTAGAAAGCTCTCTGACTTCCATCACACATGGGAGCT
CTATATCTGCTGCATCAATGAAGAAGCGTCAACGTGGAGACAATTTGGGCGTAGGGTATGAATCAGGCTG
GATTATGCCTAGTAGCACCATTGGATAAAACCCAGCTTTCTTGTACAAAGTGGTTGATTCGAGCACCACC
ACCACCACCACTAATGTTAATTAAGTTGGGCGTTCCTAGGCTGATAAAACAGAATTTGCCTGGCGGCAGT
AGCGCGGTGGTCCCACCTGACCCCATGCCGAACTCAGAAGTGAAACGCCGTAGCGCCGATGGTAGTGTGG
GGTCTCCCCATGCGAGAGTAGGGAACTGCCAGGCATCAAATAAAACGAAAGGCTCAGTCGAAAGACTGGG
CCTTTCGTTTTATCTGTTGTTTGTCGGTGAACGCTCTCCTGAGTAGGACAAATCCGCCGGGAGCGGATTT
GAACGTTGCGAAGCAACGGCCCGGAGGGTGGCGGGCAGGACGCCCGCCATAAACTGCCAGGCATCAAATT
AAGCAGAAGGCCATCCTGACGGATGGCCTTTTTGCGTTTCTACAAACTCTTTTGTTTATTTTTCTAAATA
CATTCAAATATGTATCCGCTGAGCAATAACTAGCATAACCCCTTGGGGCCTCTAAACGGGTCTTGAGGGG
TTTTTTGCTGAAAGGAGGAACTATATCCGGATTGGCGAATGGG
[124 nt withheld, positions 3124-3247]
C
[91 nt withheld, positions 3249-3339]
A
[49 nt withheld, positions 3341-3389]
CCTTTGACGTTGGAGTCCACGTTCTTT
[37 nt withheld, positions 3417-3453]
ACCCTATCTCGGTCTATTCTTTTGATTTATAAGGGATTTTGCCGATTTCGGCCTATTGGTTAAAAAATGA
GCTGATTTAACAAAAATTTAACGCGAATTTTAACAAAATATTAACGTTTACAATTTCTGGCGGCACGATG
GCATGAGATTATCAAAAAGGATCTTCACCTAGATCCTTTTAAATTAAAAATGAAGTTTTAAATCAATCTA
AAGTATATATGAGTAAACTTGGTCTGACAGTTACCAATGCTTAATCAGTGAGGCACCTATCTCAGCGATC
TGTCTATTTCGTTCATCCATAGTTGCCTGACTCCCCGTCGTGTAGATAACTACGATACGGGAGGGCTTAC
CATCTGGCCCCAGTGCTGCAATGATACCGCGAGACCCACGCTCACCGGCTCCAGATTTATCAGCAATAAA
CCAGCCAGCCGGAAGGGCCGAGCGCAGAAGTGGTCCTGCAACTTTATCCGCCTCCATCCAGTCTATTAAT
TGTTGCCGGGAAGCTAGAGTAAGTAGTTCGCCAGTTAATAGTTTGCGCAACGTTGTTGCCATTGCTACAG
GCATCGTGGTGTCACGCTCGTCGTTTGGTATGGCTTCATTCAGCTCCGGTTCCCAACGATCAAGGCGAGT
TACATGATCCCCCATGTTGTGCAAAAAAGCGGTTAGCTCCTTCGGTCCTCCGATCGTTGTCAGAAGTAAG
TTGGCCGCAGTGTTATCACTCATGGTTATGGCAGCACTGCATAATTCTCTTACTGTCATGCCATCCGTAA
GATGCTTTTCTGTGACTGGTGAGTACTCAACCAAGTCATTCTGAGAATAGTGTATGCGGCGACCGAGTTG
CTCTTGCCCGGCGTCAATACGGGATAATACCGCGCCACATAGCAGAACTTTAAAAGTGCTCATCATTGGA
AAACGTTCTTCGGGGCGAAAACTCTCAAGGATCTTACCGCTGTTGAGATCCAGTTCGATGTAACCCACTC
GTGCACCCAACTGATCTTCAGCATCTTTTACTTTCACCAGCGTTTCTGGGTGAGCAAAAACAGGAAGGCA
AAATGCCGCAAAAAAGGGAATAAGGGCGACACGGAAATGTTGAATACTCATACTCTTCCTTTTTCAATCA
TGATTGAAGCATTTATCAGGGTTATTGTCTCATGAGCGGATACATATTTGAATGTATTTAGAAAAATAAA
CAAATAGGTCATGACCAAAATCCCTTAACGTGAGTTTTCGTTCCACTGAGCGTCAGACCCCGTAGAAAAG
ATCAAAGGATCTTCTTGAGATCCTTTTTTTCTGCGCGTAATCTGCTGCTTGCAAACAAAAAAACCACCGC
TACCAGCGGTGGTTTGTTTGCCGGATCAAGAGCTACCAACTCTTTTTCCGAAGGTAACTGGCTTCAGCAG
AGCGCAGATACCAAATACTGTCCTTCTAGTGTAGCCGTAGTTAGGCCACCACTTCAAGAACTCTGTAGCA
CCGCCTACATACCTCGCTCTGCTAATCCTGTTACCAGTGGCTGCTGCCAGTGGCGATAAGTCGTGTCTTA
CCGGGTTGGACTCAAGACGATAGTTACCGGATAAGGCGCAGCGGTCGGGCTGAACGGGGGGTTCGTGCAC
ACAGCCCAGCTTGGAGCGAACGACCTACACCGAACTGAGATACCTACAGCGTGAGCTATGAGAAAGCGCC
ACGCTTCCCGAAGGGAGAAAGGCGGACAGGTATCCGGTAAGCGGCAGGGTCGGAACAGGAGAGCGCACGA
GGGAGCTTCCAGGGGGAAACGCCTGGTATCTTTATAGTCCTGTCGGGTTTCGCCACCTCTGACTTGAGCG
TCGATTTTTGTGATGCTCGTCAGGGGGGCGGAGCCTATGGAAAAACGCCAGCAACGCGGCCTTTTTACGG
TTCCTGGCCTTTTGCTGGCCTTTTGCTCACATGTTCTTTCCTGCGTTATCCCCTGATTCTGTGGATAACC
GTATTACCGCCTTTGAGTGAGCTGATACCGCTCGCCGCAGCCGAACGACCGAGCGCAGCGAGTCAGTGAG
CGAGGAAGCGGAAGAGCGCCTGATGCGGTATTTTCTCCTTACGCATCTGTGCGGTATTTCACACCGCAAT
GGTGCACTCTCAGTACAATCTGCTCTGATGCCGCATAGTTAAGCCAGTATACACTCCGCTATCGCTACGT
GACTGGGTCATGGCTGCGCCCCGACACCCGCCAACACCCGCTGACGCGCCCTGACGGGCTTGTCTGCTCC
CGGCATCCGCTTACAGACAAGCTGTGACCGTCTCCGGGAGCTGCATGTGTCAGAGGTTTTCACCGTCATC
ACCGAAACGCGCGAGGCAGCTGCGGTAAAGCTCATCAGCGTGGTCGTGAAGCGATTCACAGATGTCTGCC
TGTTCATCCGCGTCCAGCTCGTTGAGTTTCTCCAGAAGCGTTAATGTCTGGCTTCTGATAAAGCGGGCCA
TGTTAAGGGCGGTTTTTTCCTGTTTGGTCACTGATGCCTCCGTGTAAGGGGGATTTCTGTTCATGGGGGT
AATGATACCGATGAAACGAGAGAGGATGCTCACGATACGGGTTACTGATGATGAACATGCCCGGTTACTG
GAACGTTGTGAGGGTAAACAACTGGCGGTATGGATGCGGCGGGACCAGAGAAAAATCACTCAGGGTCAAT
GCCAGCGCTTCGTTAATACAGATGTAGGTGTTCCACAGGGTAGCCAGCAGCATCCTGCGATGCAGATCCG
GAACATAATGGTGCAGGGCGCTGACTTCCGCGTTTCCAGACTTTACGAAACACGGAAACCGAAGACCATT
CATGTTGTTGCTCAGGTCGCAGACGTTTTGCAGCAGCAGTCGCTTCACGTTCGCTCGCGTATCGGTGATT
CATTCTGCTAACCAGTAAGGCAACCCCGCCAGCCTAGCCGGGTCCTCAACGACAGGAGCACGATCATGCT
AGTCATGCCCCGCGCCCACCGGAAGGAGCTGACTGGGTTGAAGGCTCTCAAGGGCATCGGTCGAGATCCC
GGTGCCTAATGAGTGAGCTAACTTACATTAATTGCGTTGCGCTCACTGCCCGCTTTCCAGTCGGGAAACC
TGTCGTGCCAGCTGCATTAATGAATCGGCCAACGCGCGGGGAGAGGCGGTTTGCGTATTGGGCGCCAGGG
TGGTTTTTCTTTTCACCAGTGAGACGGGCAACAGCTGATTGCCCTTCACCGCCTGGCCCTGAGAGAGTTG
CAGCAAGCGGTCCACGCTGGTTTGCCCCAGCAGGCGAAAATCCTGTTTGATGGTGGTTAACGGCGGGATA
TAACATGAGCTGTCTTCGGTATCGTCGTATCCCACTACCGAGATGTCCGCACCAACGCGCAGCCCGGACT
CGGTAATGGCGCGCATTGCGCCCAGCGCCATCTGATCGTTGGCAACCAGCATCGCAGTGGGAACGATGCC
CTCATTCAGCATTTGCATGGTTTGTTGAAAACCGGACATGGCACTCCAGTCGCCTTCCCGTTCCGCTATC
GGCTGAATTTGATTGCGAGTGAGATATTTATGCCAGCCAGCCAGACGCAGACGCGCCGAGACAGAACTTA
ATGGGCCCGCTAACAGCGCGATTTGCTGGTGACCCAATGCGACCAGATGCTCCACGCCCAGTCGCGTACC
GTCTTCATGGGAGAAAATAATACTGTTGATGGGTGTCTGGTCAGAGACATCAAGAAATAACGCCGGAACA
TTAGTGCAGGCAGCTTCCACAGCAATGGCATCCTGGTCATCCAGCGGATAGTTAATGATCAGCCCACTGA
CGCGTTGCGCGAGAAGATTGTGCACCGCCGCTTTACAGGCTTCGACGCCGCTTCGTTCTACCATCGACAC
CACCACGCTGGCACCCAGTTGATCGGCGCGAGATTTAATCGCCGCGACAATTTGCGACGGCGCGTGCAGG
GCCAGACTGGAGGTGGCAACGCCAATCAGCAACGACTGTTTGCCCGCCAGTTGTTGTGCCACGCGGTTGG
GAATGTAATTCAGCTCCGCCATCGCCGCTTCCACTTTTTCCCGCGTTTTCGCAGAAACGTGGCTGGCCTG
GTTCACCACGCGGGAAACGGTCTGATAAGAGACACCGGCATACTCTGCGACATCGTATAACGTTACTGGT
TTCACATTCACCACCCTGAATTGACTCTCTTCCGGGCGCTATCATGCCATACCGCGAAAGGTTTTGCGCC
ATTCGATGGTGTCCGGGATCTCGACGCTCTCCCTTATGCGACTCCTGCATTAGGAAGCAGCCCAGTAGTA
GGTTGAGGCCGTTGAGCACCGCCGCCGCAAGGAATGGTGCATGCAAGGAGATGGCGCCCAACAGTCCCCC
GGCCACGGGGCCTGCCACCATACCCACGCCGAAACAAGCGCTCATGAGCCCGAAGTGGCGAGCCCGATCT
TCCCCATCGGTGATGTCGGCGATATAGGCGCCAGCAACCGCACCTGTGGCGCCGGTGATGCCGGCCACGA
TGCGTCCGGCGTAGAGGATCGAGA
